Addgene plasmid #89097: VP-FKBP51
Purpose: mammalian expression of FKBP5 also referred to as FKBP51 with N-terminal VP16 activation domain
Depositing lab: Elizabeth Wilson. Depositing organization: University of North Carolina at Chapel Hill. Publication: Primate-specific melanoma antigen-A11 regulates isoform-specific human progesterone receptor-B transactivation. Su S, Blackwelder AJ, Grossman G, Minges JT, Yuan L, Young SL, Wilson EM. J Biol Chem. 2012 Oct 5;287(41):34809-24. doi: 10.1074/jbc.M112.372797. Epub 2012 Aug 13. PubMed 22891251.
Backbone
  Vector backbone: pNLVP16
  Backbone size w/o insert (bp): 3300
  Vector type: Mammalian Expression
Growth in bacteria
  Bacterial resistance: Ampicillin, 100 μg/mL
  Growth temperature: 37°C
  Growth strain: DH5alpha
  Copy number: Low Copy
Gene/Insert
  Gene/Insert name: FKBP5 (alt name: FKBP51)
  Species: H. sapiens (human)
  Insert size (bp): 1400
  Entrez Gene: FKBP5 (a.k.a. AIG6, FKBP51, FKBP54, P54, PPIase, Ptg-10)
  Tag / fusion protein: VP16 (N terminal on backbone); FLAG (N terminal on insert)
  Cloning method: Restriction Enzyme; 5′ cloning site EcoRI (unknown if destroyed); 3′ cloning site SalI (unknown if destroyed)
Terms and licenses: Academic/Nonprofit Terms; Industry Terms: Not Available to Industry
How to cite: VP-FKBP51 was a gift from Elizabeth Wilson (Addgene plasmid # 89097 ; http://n2t.net/addgene:89097 ; RRID:Addgene_89097)
