[The description below was written by a language model from this plasmid's Addgene catalogue record and pLannotate feature annotations shown in this document.]
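Description:
VP-FKBP51 is a mammalian expression plasmid built on the pNLVP16 backbone that produces human FKBP5 (FKBP51) fused at its N terminus to the transcriptional activation domain of herpes simplex virus VP16. The sequenced construct is about 4.6 kb, consistent with the recorded 3.3 kb backbone plus a roughly 1.4 kb insert cloned between EcoRI and SalI sites. It is propagated in E. coli under ampicillin selection (β-lactamase with its own promoter) from a ColE1/pMB1-type origin. The catalogue lists it as low copy, whereas the annotation labels the origin as a high-copy type and detects only short fragments of rop and the pBR322 bom region, so the effective copy number is not settled by the record.

Expression in mammalian cells is driven by the SV40 enhancer/early promoter, followed by the VP16 activation domain and, almost immediately downstream, the FKBP5 coding sequence. The transcript is terminated by an SV40 poly(A) signal, preceded by a short SV40 large T antigen fragment that is probably residual SV40 sequence. The catalogue also records a FLAG tag at the N terminus of the insert, which would lie at the junction between VP16 and FKBP5, although it is not annotated as a separate feature. SP6 and T7 promoters flank the cassette, and a small lacI fragment appears to be a backbone remnant. No mammalian selection marker is annotated, which suggests transient transfection.

VP16 fusions of this kind typically serve as the "prey" in mammalian two-hybrid assays, where interaction with a DNA-bound partner activates a reporter gene. The record itself states only mammalian expression of the fusion, deposited with a study of steroid receptor coregulation.
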