Features (pLannotate 1.2.2; 13 found; start..end, strand, type, name):
      1..19      +  promoter       SP6 promoter: promoter for bacteriophage SP6 RNA polymerase
     34..339     +  promoter       SV40 promoter: SV40 enhancer and early promoter
    390..623     +  CDS            VP16 AD: transcriptional activation domain of herpes simplex virus protein VP16 (Triezenberg et al., 1988; Cousens et al., 1989); UL48
    633..2003    +  CDS            FKBP5: FKBP5_HUMAN - Also known as AIG6, FKBP51 From Homo sapiens (Human).
   2040..2125    +  CDS            large T antigen (fragment): large T antigen from SV40 (simian virus 40)
   2148..2282    +  polyA_signal   SV40 poly(A) signal: SV40 polyadenylation signal
   2293..2311    -  promoter       T7 promoter: promoter for bacteriophage T7 RNA polymerase
   2333..2386    -  CDS            lacI (fragment): lac repressor; lacI; The lac repressor binds to the lac operator to inhibit transcription in E. coli. This inhibition can be relieved by adding lactose or isopropyl-β-D-thiogalactopyranoside (IPTG).
   2569..3157    -  rep_origin     ori: high-copy-number ColE1/pMB1/pBR322/pUC origin of replication
   3328..4188    -  CDS            AmpR: β-lactamase; bla; confers resistance to ampicillin, carbenicillin, and related antibiotics
   4189..4293    -  promoter       AmpR promoter: bla
   4388..4423    +  CDS            rop (fragment): Rop protein, which maintains plasmids at low copy number; rop
   4525..4576    +  misc_feature   bom (fragment): basis of mobility region from pBR322
>Addgene plasmid #89097 | VP-FKBP51 | addgene full sequence | sequence record 175239 | Addgene NGS Result
ATTTAGGTGACACTATAGAACTCGATGTGGAATGTGTGTCAGTTAGGGTGTGGAAAGTCCCCAGGCTCCC
CAGCAGGCAGAAGTATGCAAAGCATGCATCTCAATTAGTCAGCAAGGAAAGTCCCCAGGCTCCCCAGCAG
GCAGAAGTATGCAAAGCATGCATCTCAATTAGTCAGCAACCATAGTCCCGCCCCTAACTCCGCCCATCCC
GCCCCTAACTCCGCCCAGTTCCGCCCATTCTCCGCCCCATGGCTGACTAATTTTTTTTATTTATGCAGAG
GCCGAGGCCGCCTCGGCCTCTGAGCTATTCCAGAAGTAGTGAAGAGGCTTTTTTGGAGGAGATCTAAGCT
AGCGCCGCCACCATGGGCCCTAAAAAGAAGCGTAAAGTCGCCCCCCCGACCGATGTCAGCCTGGGGGACG
AGCTCCACTTAGACGGCGAGGACGTGGCGATGGCGCATGCCGACGCGCTAGACGATTTCGATCTGGACAT
GTTGGGGGACGGGGATTCCCCGGGTCCGGGATTTACCCCCCACGACTCCGCCCCCTACGGCGCTCTGGAT
ATGGCCGACTTCGAGTTTGAGCAGATGTTTACCGATGCCCTTGGAATTGACGAGTACGGTGGGGAATTCA
CAATGACTACTGATGAAGGTGCCAAGAACAATGAAGAAAGCCCCACAGCCACTGTTGCTGAGCAGGGAGA
GGATATTACCTCCAAAAAAGACAGGGGAGTATTAAAGATTGTCAAAAGAGTGGGGAATGGTGAGGAAACG
CCGATGATTGGAGACAAAGTTTATGTCCATTACAAAGGAAAATTGTCAAATGGAAAGAAGTTTGATTCCA
GTCATGATAGAAATGAACCATTTGTCTTTAGTCTTGGCAAAGGCCAAGTCATCAAGGCATGGGACATTGG
GGTGGCTACCATGAAGAAAGGAGAGATATGCCATTTACTGTGCAAACCAGAATATGCATATGGCTCGGCT
GGCAGTCTCCCTAAAATTCCCTCGAATGCAACTCTCTTTTTTGAGATTGAGCTCCTTGATTTCAAAGGAG
AGGATTTATTTGAAGATGGAGGCATTATCCGGAGAACCAAACGGAAAGGAGAGGGATATTCAAATCCAAA
CGAAGGAGCAACAGTAGAAATCCACCTGGAAGGCCGCTGTGGTGGAAGGATGTTTGACTGCAGAGATGTG
GCATTCACTGTGGGCGAAGGAGAAGACCACGACATTCCAATTGGAATTGACAAAGCTCTGGAGAAAATGC
AGCGGGAAGAACAATGTATTTTATATCTTGGACCAAGATATGGTTTTGGAGAGGCAGGGAAGCCTAAATT
TGGCATTGAACCTAATGCTGAGCTTATATATGAAGTTACACTTAAGAGCTTCGAAAAGGCCAAAGAATCC
TGGGAGATGGATACCAAAGAAAAATTGGAGCAGGCTGCCATTGTCAAAGAGAAGGGAACCGTATACTTCA
AGGGAGGCAAATACATGCAGGCGGTGATTCAGTATGGGAAGATAGTGTCCTGGTTAGAGATGGAATATGG
TTTATCAGAAAAGGAATCGAAAGCTTCTGAATCATTTCTCCTTGCTGCCTTTCTGAACCTGGCCATGTGC
TACCTGAAGCTTAGAGAATACACCAAAGCTGTTGAATGCTGTGACAAGGCCCTTGGACTGGACAGTGCCA
ATGAGAAAGGCTTGTATAGGAGGGGTGAAGCCCAGCTGCTCATGAACGAGTTTGAGTCAGCCAAGGGTGA
CTTTGAGAAAGTGCTGGAAGTAAACCCCCAGAATAAGGCTGCAAGACTGCAGATCTCCATGTGCCAGAAA
AAGGCCAAGGAGCACAACGAGCGGGACCGCAGGATATACGCCAACATGTTCAAGAAGTTTGCAGAGCAGG
ATGCCAAGGAAGAGGCCAATAAAGCAATGGGCAAGAAGACTTCAGAAGGGGTCACTAATGAAAAAGGAAC
AGACAGTCAAGCAATGGAAGAAGAGAAACCTGAGGGCCACGTATAGGTCGACGCGTCTGCAGAAGCTTCT
AGATAAGTAATGATCATAATCAGCCATATCACATCTGTAGAGGTTTTACTTGCTTTAAAAAACCTCCCAC
ACCTCCCCCTGAACCTGAAACATAAAATGAATGCAATTGTTGTTGTTAACTTGTTTATTGCAGCTTATAA
TGGTTACAAATAAAGCAATAGCATCACAAATTTCACAAATAAAGCATTTTTTTCACTGCATTCTAGTTGT
GGTTTGTCCAAACTCATCAATGTATCTTATCATGTCTGGATCTGCCGGTCTCCCTATAGTGAGTCGTATT
AATTTCGATAAGCCAGGTTAACCTGCATTAATGAATCGGCCAACGCGCGGGGAGAGGCGGTTTGCGTATT
GGGCGCTCTTCCGCTTCCTCGCTCACTGACTCGCTGCGCTCGGTCGTTCGGCTGCGGCGAGCGGTATCAG
CTCACTCAAAGGCGGTAATACGGTTATCCACAGAATCAGGGGATAACGCAGGAAAGAACATGTGAGCAAA
AGGCCAGCAAAAGGCCAGGAACCGTAAAAAGGCCGCGTTGCTGGCGTTTTTCCATAGGCTCCGCCCCCCT
GACGAGCATCACAAAAATCGACGCTCAAGTCAGAGGTGGCGAAACCCGACAGGACTATAAAGATACCAGG
CGTTTCCCCCTGGAAGCTCCCTCGTGCGCTCTCCTGTTCCGACCCTGCCGCTTACCGGATACCTGTCCGC
CTTTCTCCCTTCGGGAAGCGTGGCGCTTTCTCATAGCTCACGCTGTAGGTATCTCAGTTCGGTGTAGGTC
GTTCGCTCCAAGCTGGGCTGTGTGCACGAACCCCCCGTTCAGCCCGACCGCTGCGCCTTATCCGGTAACT
ATCGTCTTGAGTCCAACCCGGTAAGACACGACTTATCGCCACTGGCAGCAGCCACTGGTAACAGGATTAG
CAGAGCGAGGTATGTAGGCGGTGCTACAGAGTTCTTGAAGTGGTGGCCTAACTACGGCTACACTAGAAGA
ACAGTATTTGGTATCTGCGCTCTGCTGAAGCCAGTTACCTTCGGAAAAAGAGTTGGTAGCTCTTGATCCG
GCAAACAAACCACCGCTGGTAGCGGTGGTTTTTTTGTTTGCAAGCAGCAGATTACGCGCAGAAAAAAAGG
ATCTCAAGAAGATCCTTTGATCTTTTCTACGGGGTCTGACGCTCAGTGGAACGAAAACTCACGTTAAGGG
ATTTTGGTCATGAGATTATCAAAAAGGATCTTCACCTAGATCCTTTTAAATTAAAAATGAAGTTTTAAAT
CAATCTAAAGTATATATGAGTAAACTTGGTCTGACAGTTACCAATGCTTAATCAGTGAGGCACCTATCTC
AGCGATCTGTCTATTTCGTTCATCCATAGTTGCCTGACTCCCCGTCGTGTAGATAACTACGATACGGGAG
GGCTTACCATCTGGCCCCAGTGCTGCAATGATACCGCGAGACCCACGCTCACCGGCTCCAGATTTATCAG
CAATAAACCAGCCAGCCGGAAGGGCCGAGCGCAGAAGTGGTCCTGCAACTTTATCCGCCTCCATCCAGTC
TATTAATTGTTGCCGGGAAGCTAGAGTAAGTAGTTCGCCAGTTAATAGTTTGCGCAACGTTGTTGCCATT
GCTACAGGCATCGTGGTGTCACGCTCGTCGTTTGGTATGGCTTCATTCAGCTCCGGTTCCCAACGATCAA
GGCGAGTTACATGATCCCCCATGTTGTGCAAAAAAGCGGTTAGCTCCTTCGGTCCTCCGATCGTTGTCAG
AAGTAAGTTGGCCGCAGTGTTATCACTCATGGTTATGGCAGCACTGCATAATTCTCTTACTGTCATGCCA
TCCGTAAGATGCTTTTCTGTGACTGGTGAGTACTCAACCAAGTCATTCTGAGAATAGTGTATGCGGCGAC
CGAGTTGCTCTTGCCCGGCGTCAATACGGGATAATACCGCGCCACATAGCAGAACTTTAAAAGTGCTCAT
CATTGGAAAACGTTCTTCGGGGCGAAAACTCTCAAGGATCTTACCGCTGTTGAGATCCAGTTCGATGTAA
CCCACTCGTGCACCCAACTGATCTTCAGCATCTTTTACTTTCACCAGCGTTTCTGGGTGAGCAAAAACAG
GAAGGCAAAATGCCGCAAAAAAGGGAATAAGGGCGACACGGAAATGTTGAATACTCATACTCTTCCTTTT
TCAATATTATTGAAGCATTTATCAGGGTTATTGTCTCATGAGCGGATACATATTTGAATGTATTTAGAAA
AATAAACAAATAGGGGTTCCGCGCACATTTCCCCGAAAAGTGCCACCTGACGTCTAAGAAACCATTATTA
TCATGACATTAACCTATAAAAATAGGCGTATCACGAGGCCCTTTCGTCTCGCGCGTTTCGGTGATGACGG
TGAAAACCTCTGACACATGCAGCTCCCGGAGACGGTCACAGCTTGTCTGTAAGCGGATGCCGGGAGCAGA
CAAGCCCGTCAGGGCGCGTCAGCGGGTGTTGGCGGGTGTCGGGGCTGGCTTAACTATGCGGCATCAGAGC
AGATTGTACTGAGAGTGCACCATATGGACATATTGTCGTTAGAACGCGGCTACAATTAATACATAACCTT
ATGTATCATACACATACG
